Addgene plasmid #98939: pZa-tetO-csgAWY-CmR
Purpose: Conductive Curli Protein csgAWY
Depositing lab: Urartu Seker. Depositing organization: Bilkent University. Publication: Genetically encoded conductive protein nanofibers secreted by engineered cells. Kalyoncu E, Ahan RE, Ölmez TT, Şeker UÖŞ. RSC Adv. 2017, Issue 52. doi: 10.1039/C7RA06289C.
Backbone
  Vector backbone: pZa-tetO-CmR
  Backbone size w/o insert (bp): 2274
  Total vector size (bp): 2763
  Vector type: Bacterial Expression
Growth in bacteria
  Bacterial resistance: Chloramphenicol, 25 μg/mL
  Growth temperature: 37°C
  Growth strain: DH5alpha
  Copy number: Low Copy
Gene/Insert
  Gene/Insert name: csgAWY
  Insert size (bp): 489
  GenBank ID: NC_000913.3
  Promoter: tetO
  Tag / fusion protein: YYRKYKEWDDY (C terminal on insert)
  Cloning method: Restriction Enzyme; 5′ cloning site KpnI (not destroyed); 3′ cloning site MluI (not destroyed)
  Sequencing primers: 5′ TGGTGAAAGTTGGAACCTCTT
Terms and licenses: Academic/Nonprofit Terms; Industry Terms: Not Available to Industry
How to cite: pZa-tetO-csgAWY-CmR was a gift from Urartu Seker (Addgene plasmid # 98939 ; http://n2t.net/addgene:98939 ; RRID:Addgene_98939)
