[The description below was written by a language model from this plasmid's Addgene catalogue record and pLannotate feature annotations shown in this document.]
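Description:
pZa-tetO-csgAWY-CmR is a small bacterial expression plasmid (about 2.8 kb) built on the pZa-tetO-CmR backbone for use in Escherichia coli. It replicates from a p15A origin, which gives a low-to-medium copy number and is compatible with ColE1-type plasmids in the same cell. Selection is by chloramphenicol, through a chloramphenicol acetyltransferase gene driven by its native cat promoter and followed by the phage lambda t0 terminator. The annotation also flags a short RSF-type origin fragment next to p15A, which is probably a homology hit rather than a second functional origin.

The payload is csgAWY, a 489 bp insert cloned between KpnI and MluI sites. It encodes a variant of CsgA, the major structural subunit of E. coli curli fibres, carrying a short C-terminal peptide rich in tyrosine and tryptophan residues. Aromatic side chains of this kind are meant to give the secreted, self-assembling amyloid fibres electrical conductivity, in line with the stated purpose of producing a conductive curli protein. Expression is controlled by the PLtetO-1 promoter, a lambda PL derivative with tet operator sites that is repressed by TetR and induced with tetracycline analogues in hosts supplying the repressor. The rrnB T1 terminator closes the transcription unit. The automated annotation recognises only part of the insert as csgA, which may reflect the engineered changes. It also detects an upstream partial PLtetO-1 copy with 5S rRNA and rrnB T1 fragments, whose role the record does not explain. The plasmid is used to engineer cells that secrete conductive protein nanofibres.
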