Features (pLannotate 1.2.2; 11 found; start..end, strand, type, name):
     99..201     -  promoter       cat promoter: promoter of the E. coli cat gene encoding chloramphenicol acetyltransferase
    240..294     +  promoter       PLtetO-1 promoter (fragment): modified phage lambda PL promoter with tet operator sites (Lutz and Bujard, 1997)
    373..488     +  ncRNA          5S rRNA: Accession: RF00001 - 5S ribosomal RNA
    492..529     +  terminator     rrnB T1 terminator (fragment): transcription terminator T1 from the E. coli rrnB gene
    536..609     +  promoter       PLtetO-1 promoter: modified phage lambda PL promoter with tet operator sites (Lutz and Bujard, 1997)
    662..937     +  CDS            csgA (fragment): CSGA_ECOLI - Experimental evidence at protein level: Swiss-Prot protein existence level 1. Curlin is the structural subunit of the curli fimbriae. Curli are coiled surface structures that assemble preferentially at growth temperatures below 37 degrees Celsius. Curli can bind to fibronectin. From Escherichia coli (strain K12).
   1168..1254    +  terminator     rrnB T1 terminator: Escherichia coli rrnB; transcription terminator T1 from the E. coli rrnB gene
   1280..1335    -  rep_origin     RSF ori (fragment): Plasmids containing the RSF 1030 origin of replication can be propagated in E. coli cells that contain additional plasmids with compatible origins.
   1423..1968    -  rep_origin     p15A ori: Plasmids containing the medium-copy-number p15A origin of replication can be propagated in E. coli cells that contain a second plasmid with the ColE1 origin.
   2082..2176    -  terminator     lambda t0 terminator: transcription terminator from phage lambda
   2197..98      -  CDS            CmR (across the origin): chloramphenicol acetyltransferase; cat; confers resistance to chloramphenicol
>Addgene plasmid #98939 | pZa-tetO-csgAWY-CmR | addgene full sequence | sequence record 199016 | Addgene NGS Result
TAGGTACATTGAGCAACTGACTGAAATGCCTCAAAATGTTCTTTACGATGCCATTGGGATATATCAACGG
TGGTATATCCAGTGATTTTTTTCTCCATTTTAGCTTCCTTAGCTCCTGAAAATCTCGATAACTCAAAAAA
TACGCCCGGTAGTGATCTTATTTCATTATGGTGAAAGTTGGAACCTCTTACGTGCCGATCAACGTCTCAT
TTTCGCCAGATATCGACGTCAAAGGGCCCTCCCTATCAGTGATAGAGATTGACATCCCTATCAGTGATAG
AGATACTGAGCACAGTCGACACCCAAATCCAGGAGGTGATTGGTAGTGGTGGTTAATGAAAATTAACTTA
CTACTACCATATATCTCTAGATGCCTGGCGGCAGTAGCGCGGTGGTCCCACCTGACCCCATGCCGAACTC
AGAAGTGAAACGCCGTAGCGCCGATGGTAGTGTGGGGTCTCCCCATGCGAGAGTAGGGAACTGCCAGGCA
TCAAATAAAACGAAAGGCTCAGTCGAAAGACTGGGCCTTCTCGAGTCCCTATCAGTGATAGAGATTGACA
TCCCTATCAGTGATAGAGATACTGAGCACATCAGCAGGACGCACTGACCGAATTCTACCATTCACCTCTT
GGATTTGGGTATTAAAGAGGAGAAAGGTACCATGAAACTTTTAAAAGTAGCAGCAATTGCAGCAATCGTA
TTCTCCGGTAGCGCTCTGGCAGGTGTTGTTCCTCAGTACGGCGGCGGCGGTAACCACGGTGGTGGCGGTA
ATAATAGCGGCCCAAATTCTGAGCTGAACATTTACCAGTACGGTGGCGGTAACTCTGCACTTGCTCTGCA
AACTGATGCCCGTAACTCTGACTTGACTATTACCCAGCATGGCGGCGGTAATGGTGCAGATGTTGGTCAG
GGCTCAGATGACAGCTCAATCGATCTGACCCAACGTGGCTTCGGTAACAGCGCTACTCTTGATCAGTGGA
ACGGCAAAAATTCTGAAATGACGGTTAAACAGTTCGGTGGTGGCAACGGTGCTGCAGTTGACCAGACTGC
ATCTAACTCCTCCGTCAACGTGACTCAGGTTGGCTTTGGTAACAACGCGACCGCTCATCAGTACTACTAT
CGCAAATACAAAGAGTGGGATGATTATTAAACGCGTGCTAGAGGCATCAAATAAAACGAAAGGCTCAGTC
GAAAGACTGGGCCTTTCGTTTTATCTGTTGTTTGTCGGTGAACGCTCTCCTGAGTAGGACAAATCCGCCG
CCCTAGACCTAGGGATATATTCCGCTTCCTCGCTCACTGACTCGCTACGCTCGGTCGTTCGACTGCGGCG
AGCGGAAATGGCTTACGAACGGGGCGGAGATTTCCTGGAAGATGCCAGGAAGATACTTAACAGGGAAGTG
AGAGGGCCGCGGCAAAGCCGTTTTTCCATAGGCTCCGCCCCCCTGACAAGCATCACGAAATCTGACGCTC
AAATCAGTGGTGGCGAAACCCGACAGGACTATAAAGATACCAGGCGTTTCCCCCTGGCGGCTCCCTCGTG
CGCTCTCCTGTTCCTGCCTTTCGGTTTACCGGTGTCATTCCGCTGTTATGGCCGCGTTTGTCTCATTCCA
CGCCTGACACTCAGTTCCGGGTAGGCAGTTCGCTCCAAGCTGGACTGTATGCACGAACCCCCCGTTCAGT
CCGACCGCTGCGCCTTATCCGGTAACTATCGTCTTGAGTCCAACCCGGAAAGACATGCAAAAGCACCACT
GGCAGCAGCCACTGGTAATTGATTTAGAGGAGTTAGTCTTGAAGTCATGCGCCGGTTAAGGCTAAACTGA
AAGGACAAGTTTTGGTGACTGCGCTCCTCCAAGCCAGTTACCTCGGTTCAAAGAGTTGGTAGCTCAGAGA
ACCTTCGAAAAACCGCCCTGCAAGGCGGTTTTTTCGTTTTCAGAGCAAGAGATTACGCGCAGACCAAAAC
GATCTCAAGAAGATCATCTTATTAATCAGATAAAATATTTCTAGATTTCAGTGCAATTTATCTCTTCAAA
TGTAGCACCTGAAGTCAGCCCCATACGATATAAGTTGTTACTAGTGCTTGGATTCTCACCAATAAAAAAC
GCCCGGCGGCAACCGAGCGTTCTGAACAAATCCAGATGGAGTTCTGAGGTCATTACTGGATCTATCAACA
GGAGTCCAAGCGAGCTCGATATCAAATTACGCCCCGCCCTGCCACTCATCGCAGTACTGTTGTAATTCAT
TAAGCATTCTGCCGACATGGAAGCCATCACAAACGGCATGATGAACCTGAATCGCCAGCGGCATCAGCAC
CTTGTCGCCTTGCGTATAATATTTGCCCATGGTGAAAACGGGGGCGAAGAAGTTGTCCATATTGGCCACG
TTTAAATCAAAACTGGTGAAACTCACCCAGGGATTGGCTGAGACGAAAAACATATTCTCAATAAACCCTT
TAGGGAAATAGGCCAGGTTTTCACCGTAACACGCCACATCTTGCGAATATATGTGTAGAAACTGCCGGAA
ATCGTCGTGGTATTCACTCCAGAGCGATGAAAACGTTTCAGTTTGCTCATGGAAAACGGTGTAACAAGGG
TGAACACTATCCCATATCACCAGCTCACCGTCTTTCATTGCCATACGGAATTCCGGATGAGCATTCATCA
GGCGGGCAAGAATGTGAATAAAGGCCGGATAAAACTTGTGCTTATTTTTCTTTACGGTCTTTAAAAAGGC
CGTAATATCCAGCTGAACGGTCTGGTTA
