>Addgene plasmid #98939 | pZa-tetO-csgAWY-CmR | depositor partial sequence | sequence record 181320 | csgAWY gene
ATGAAACTTTTAAAAGTAGCAGCAATTGCAGCAATCGTATTCTCCGGTAGCGCTCTGGCAGGTGTTGTTC
CTCAGTACGGCGGCGGCGGTAACCACGGTGGTGGCGGTAATAATAGCGGCCCAAATTCTGAGCTGAACAT
TTACCAGTACGGTGGCGGTAACTCTGCACTTGCTCTGCAAACTGATGCCCGTAACTCTGACTTGACTATT
ACCCAGCATGGCGGCGGTAATGGTGCAGATGTTGGTCAGGGCTCAGATGACAGCTCAATCGATCTGACCC
AACGTGGCTTCGGTAACAGCGCTACTCTTGATCAGTGGAACGGCAAAAATTCTGAAATGACGGTTAAACA
GTTCGGTGGTGGCAACGGTGCTGCAGTTGACCAGACTGCATCTAACTCCTCCGTCAACGTGACTCAGGTT
GGCTTTGGTAACAACGCGACCGCTCATCAGTACTACTATCGCAAATACAAAGAGTGGGATGATTATTAA
